Addgene plasmid #56638: YPet-Tubulin-6
Purpose: Localization: Microtubules, Excitation: 513, Emission: 527
Depositing lab: Michael Davidson. Depositing organization: Florida State University, Tallahassee.
Backbone
  Vector backbone: YPet
  Backbone size w/o insert (bp): 4750
  Vector type: Mammalian Expression
  Selectable markers: Neomycin (select with G418)
Growth in bacteria
  Bacterial resistance: Kanamycin, 50 μg/mL
  Growth temperature: 37°C
  Growth strain: DH5alpha
  Copy number: High Copy
Gene/Insert
  Gene/Insert name: Tubulin (alt name: NM_006082.2)
  Species: H. sapiens (human)
  Entrez Gene: TUBA1B (a.k.a. K-ALPHA-1)
  Promoter: CMV
  Tag / fusion protein: YPet (N terminal on backbone)
  Cloning method: Unknown
  Sequencing primers: 5′ CMV-F; 3′ SV40pA-R
Terms and licenses: Academic/Nonprofit Terms; Industry Terms
Depositor comments: . Excitation = 513; Emission = 527
How to cite: YPet-Tubulin-6 was a gift from Michael Davidson (Addgene plasmid # 56638 ; http://n2t.net/addgene:56638 ; RRID:Addgene_56638)
