[The description below was written by a language model from this plasmid's Addgene catalogue record.]
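Description:
YPet-Tubulin-6 is a mammalian expression plasmid that produces human alpha-tubulin (TUBA1B, also known as K-ALPHA-1) fused to the yellow fluorescent protein YPet. It is built on a YPet backbone of about 4.75 kb without the insert. The plasmid is maintained at high copy number in E. coli under kanamycin selection, and it carries a neomycin resistance marker so that transfected mammalian cells can be selected with G418, for example to derive stable lines. The record provides no feature table, so the origin of replication and the precise arrangement of the resistance cassette are not stated. The listed 3′ sequencing primer does suggest that an SV40 polyadenylation signal lies downstream of the insert.

Expression is driven by the CMV promoter, a strong constitutive promoter active in many mammalian cell types. YPet comes from the backbone and sits at the N-terminus of the fusion, with the tubulin coding sequence downstream. The "6" in the name may refer to the linker between the two parts, but the record does not define it, and the cloning method is listed as unknown. Because the tagged alpha-tubulin incorporates into the microtubule lattice, the fusion serves as a fluorescent marker for microtubules, which is the localization given in the record. With an excitation maximum of 513 nm and emission at 527 nm, the construct is suited to imaging the microtubule cytoskeleton in the yellow channel. It can be used alone in transfected cells or alongside spectrally distinct fluorescent protein markers for other cellular structures.
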