>Addgene plasmid #56638 | YPet-Tubulin-6 | depositor partial sequence | sequence record 87527 | insert sequence
GACGTCAGATCCGCTAGCGCTACCGGTCGCCACCATGGTGAGCAAAGGCGAAGAGCTGTTCACCGGCGTG
GTGCCCATCCTGGTGGAGCTGGACGGCGACGTGAACGGCCACAAGTTCAGCGTGAGCGGCGAGGGCGAGG
GCGACGCCACCTACGGCAAGCTGACCCTGAAGCTGCTGTGCACCACCGGCAAGCTGCCCGTGCCCTGGCC
CACCCTGGTGACCACCCTGGGCTACGGCGTGCAGTGCTTCGCCCGGTACCCCGACCACATGAAGCAGCAC
GACTTCTTCAAGAGCGCCATGCCCGAGGGCTACGTGCAGGAGCGGACCATCTTCTTCAAGGACGACGGCA
ACTACAAGACCCGGGCCGAGGTGAAGTTCGAGGGCGACACCCTGGTGAACCGGATCGAGCTGAAGGGCAT
CGACTTCAAGGAGGACGGCAACATCCTGGGCCACAAGCTGGAGTACAACTACAACAGCCACAACGTGTAC
ATCACCGCCGACAAGCAGAAGAACGGCATCAAGGCCAACTTCAAGATCCGGCACAACATCGAGGACGGCG
GCGTGCAGCTGGCCGACCACTACCAGCAGAACACCCCCATCGGCGACGGCCCCGTGCTGCTGCCCGACAA
CCACTACCTGAGCTACCAGAGCGCCCTGTTCAAGGACCCCAACGAGAAGCGGGACCACATGGTGCTGCTG
GAGTTCCTGACCGCCGCCGGCATCACCGAGGGCATGAACGAGCTCTATAAGTCCGGACTCAGATCTCGAG
TGCGTGAGTGCATCTCCATCCACGTTGGCCAGGCTGGTGTCCAGATTGGCAATGCCTGCTGGGAGCTCTA
CTGCCTGGAACACGGCATCCAGCCCGATGGCCAGATGCCAAGTGACAAGACCATTGGGGGAGGAGATGAC
TCCTTCAACACCTTCTTCAGTGAGACGGGCGCTGGCAAGCACGTGCCCCGGGCTGT
