>Addgene plasmid #56638 | YPet-Tubulin-6 | depositor partial sequence | sequence record 87528 | insert sequence 2
TTTCCACAGCTTTGGTGGGGGAACTGGTTCTGGGTTCACCTCCCTGCTCATGGAACGTCTCTCAGTTGAT
TATGGCAAGAAGTCCAAGCTGGAGTTCTCCATTTACCCAGCACCCCAGGTTTCCACAGCTGTAGTTGAGC
CCTACAACTCCATCCTCACCACCCACACCACCCTGGAGCACTCTGATTGTGCCTTCATGGTAGACAATGA
GGCCATCTATGACATCTGTCGTAGAAACCTCGATATCGAGCGCCCAACCTACACTAACCTTAACCGCCTT
ATTAGCCAGATTGTGTCCTCCATCACTGCTTCCCTGAGATTTGATGGAGCCCTGAATGTTGACCTGACAG
AATTCCAGACCAACCTGGTGCCCTACCCCCGCATCCACTTCCCTCTGGCCACATATGCCCCTGTCATCTC
TGCTGAGAAAGCCTACCATGAACAGCTTTCTGTAGCAGAGATCACCAATGCTTGCTTTGAGCCAGCCAAC
CAGATGGTGAAATGTGACCCTCGCCATGGTAAATACATGGCTTGCTGCCTGTTGTACCGTGGTGACGTGG
TTCCCAAAGATGTCAATGCTGCCATTGCCACCATCAAAACCAAGCGCAGCATCCAGTTTGTGGATTGGTG
CCCCACTGGCTTCAAGGTTGGCATCAACTACCAGCCTCCCACTGTGGTGCCTGGTGGAGACCTGGCCAAG
GTACAGAGAGCTGTGTGCATGCTGAGCAACACCACAGCCATTGCTGAGGCCTGGGCTCGCCTGGACCACA
AGTTTGACCTGATGTATGCCAAGCGTGCCTTTGTTCACTGGTACGTGGGTGAGGGGATGGAGGAAGGCGA
GTTTTCAGAGGCCCGTGAAGATATGGCTGCCCTTGAGAAGGATTATGAGGAGGTTGGTGTGGATTCTGTT
GAAGGAGAGGGTGAGGAAGAAGGAGAGGAATACTAAGGATCCACCGGATCTAGATAACTGATCATAATCA
GCCATACCACATT
